>Addgene plasmid #36804 | TAL2401 | depositor partial sequence | sequence record 45997 | TAL2401 sequence 1640 bps
GAACCTGACCCCAGACCAGGTAGTCGCAATCGCGTCAAACGGAGGGGGAAAGCAAGCCCTGGAAACCGTG
CAAAGGTTGTTGCCGGTCCTTTGTCAAGACCACGGCCTTACACCGGAGCAAGTCGTGGCCATTGCATCCC
ACGACGGTGGCAAACAGGCTCTTGAGACGGTTCAGAGACTTCTCCCAGTTCTCTGTCAAGCCCACGGGCT
GACTCCCGATCAAGTTGTAGCGATTGCGAATAACAATGGAGGGAAACAAGCATTGGAGACTGTCCAACGG
CTCCTTCCCGTGTTGTGTCAAGCCCACGGTTTGACGCCTGCACAAGTGGTCGCCATCGCCAGCCATGATG
GCGGTAAGCAGGCGCTGGAAACAGTACAGCGCCTGCTGCCTGTACTGTGCCAGGATCATGGACTGACCCC
AGACCAGGTAGTCGCAATCGCGTCAAACGGAGGGGGAAAGCAAGCCCTGGAAACCGTGCAAAGGTTGTTG
CCGGTCCTTTGTCAAGACCACGGCCTTACACCGGAGCAAGTCGTGGCCATTGCAAATAATAACGGTGGCA
AACAGGCTCTTGAGACGGTTCAGAGACTTCTCCCAGTTCTCTGTCAAGCCCACGGGCTGACTCCCGATCA
AGTTGTAGCGATTGCGTCGCATGACGGAGGGAAACAAGCATTGGAGACTGTCCAACGGCTCCTTCCCGTG
TTGTGTCAAGCCCACGGTTTGACGCCTGCACAAGTGGTCGCCATCGCCAGCCATGATGGCGGTAAGCAGG
CGCTGGAAACAGTACAGCGCCTGCTGCCTGTACTGTGCCAGGATCATGGACTGACCCCAGACCAGGTAGT
CGCAATCGCGTCAAACGGAGGGGGAAAGCAAGCCCTGGAAACCGTGCAAAGGTTGTTGCCGGTCCTTTGT
CAAGACCACGGCCTTACACCGGAGCAAGTCGTGGCCATTGCAAATAATAACGGTGGCAAACAGGCTCTTG
AGACGGTTCAGAGACTTCTCCCAGTTCTCTGTCAAGCCCACGGGCTGACTCCCGATCAAGTTGTAGCGAT
TGCGAATAACAATGGAGGGAAACAAGCATTGGAGACTGTCCAACGGCTCCTTCCCGTGTTGTGTCAAGCC
CACGGTTTGACGCCTGCACAAGTGGTCGCCATCGCCTCGAATGGCGGCGGTAAGCAGGCGCTGGAAACAG
TACAGCGCCTGCTGCCTGTACTGTGCCAGGATCATGGACTGACCCCAGACCAGGTAGTCGCAATCGCGTC
AAACGGAGGGGGAAAGCAAGCCCTGGAAACCGTGCAAAGGTTGTTGCCGGTCCTTTGTCAAGACCACGGC
CTTACACCGGAGCAAGTCGTGGCCATTGCAAATAATAACGGTGGCAAACAGGCTCTTGAGACGGTTCAGA
GACTTCTCCCAGTTCTCTGTCAAGCCCACGGGCTGACTCCCGATCAAGTTGTAGCGATTGCGTCCAACGG
TGGAGGGAAACAAGCATTGGAGACTGTCCAACGGCTCCTTCCCGTGTTGTGTCAAGCCCACGGTTTGACG
CCTGCACAAGTGGTCGCCATCGCCAACAACAACGGCGGTAAGCAGGCGCTGGAAACAGTACAGCGCCTGC
TGCCTGTACTGTGCCAGGATCATGGACTGA
