>Addgene plasmid #36804 | TAL2401 | addgene partial sequence | sequence record 47152 | CMV-F 5'-CGCAAATGGGCGGTAGGCGTG-3'
ACTAGAGAACCCACTGCTTACTGGCTTATCGAAATTAATACGACTCACTTATAGGGAGACCCAAGCTGGC
TAGCACCATGGACTACAAAGACCATGACGGTGATTATAAAGATCATGACATCGATTACAAGGATGACGAT
GACAAGATGGCCCCCAAGAAGAAGAGGAAGGTGGGCATTCACCGCGGGGTACCTATGGTGGACTTGAGGA
CACTCGGTTATTCGCAACAGCAACAGGAGAAAATCAAGCCTAAGGTCAGGAGCACCGTCGCGCAACACCA
CGAGGCGCTTGTGGGGCATGGCTTCACTCATGCGCATATTGTCGCGCTTTCACAGCACCCTGCGGCGCTT
GGGACGGTGGCTGTCAAATACCAAGATATGATTGCGGCCCTGCCCGAAGCCACGCACGAGGCAATTGTAG
GGGTCGGTAAACAGTGGTCGGGAGCGCGAGCACTTGAGGCGCTGCTGACTGTGGCGGGTGAGCTTAGGGG
GCCTCCGCTCCAGCTCGACACCGGGCAGCTGCTGAAGATCGCGAAGAGAGGGGGAGTAACAGCGGTAGAG
GCAGTGCACGCCTGGCGCAATGCGCTCACCGGGGCCCCCTTGAACCTGACCCCAGACCAGGTAGTCGCAA
TCGCGTCAAACGGAGGGGGAAAGCAAGCCCTGGAAACCGTGCAAAGGTTGTT
