[The description below was written by a language model from this plasmid's Addgene catalogue record.]
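Description:
TAL2401 is a mammalian expression plasmid encoding the right-hand monomer of a TALEN pair directed against the human HDAC6 gene. It is built on the JDS74 backbone (about 6.4 kb without insert), a TALEN expression vector into which an assembled array of TAL effector repeats of roughly 1.6 kb was cloned through BsmBI sites that were destroyed in the process. BsmBI is a type IIS enzyme, so the repeat array is joined in frame with the flanking coding sequences already present on the backbone. The plasmid is maintained in E. coli at high copy number under ampicillin selection. The record does not name the bacterial origin of replication, and no feature table is available to confirm other backbone elements.

The backbone supplies a 3X FLAG tag at the N terminus and the wild-type FokI nuclease domain at the C terminus, so the expressed protein is a FLAG-tagged TAL effector DNA-binding domain fused to FokI. A CMV promoter drives expression in mammalian cells, and the vector type also lists a T7 promoter that allows in vitro synthesis of TALEN mRNA. The depositor records a specific 18-nucleotide binding site for this monomer. Because FokI cleaves only as a dimer, this construct is meant to be used with a matching left-hand HDAC6 TALEN that binds the opposite strand across a spacer, producing a double-strand break that can yield targeted mutations on repair. The plasmid belongs to a collection generated by the FLASH assembly method for high-throughput TALEN construction. The Entrez aliases listed in the record appear to be mouse-style, although the stated species is human.
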