Addgene plasmid #36804: TAL2401
Depositing lab: Keith Joung. Depositing organization: Massachusetts General Hospital. Publication: FLASH assembly of TALENs for high-throughput genome editing. Reyon D, Tsai SQ, Khayter C, Foden JA, Sander JD, Joung JK. Nat Biotechnol. 2012 Apr 8. doi: 10.1038/nbt.2170. PubMed 22484455.
Backbone
  Vector backbone: JDS74
  Backbone manufacturer: Joung lab (Addgene Plasmid # 32288)
  Backbone size w/o insert (bp): 6447
  Vector type: Mammalian, T7 for in vitro mRNA synthesis
Growth in bacteria
  Bacterial resistance: Ampicillin, 100 μg/mL
  Growth temperature: 37°C
  Growth strain: XL1 Blue
  Copy number: High Copy
Gene/Insert
  Gene/Insert name: HDAC6-TALEN_Right (alt name: HDAC6)
  Species: H. sapiens (human)
  Insert size (bp): 1640
  Entrez Gene: Hdac6 (a.k.a. Hd6, Hdac5, Sfc6, mHDA2)
  Promoter: CMV
  Tag / fusion protein: 3X Flag (N terminal on backbone); WT FOKI (C terminal on backbone)
  Cloning method: Restriction Enzyme; 5′ cloning site BsmBI (destroyed during cloning); 3′ cloning site BsmBI (destroyed during cloning)
  Sequencing primers: 5′ CMV-F; 3′ BGH-rev
Terms and licenses: Academic/Nonprofit Terms; Industry Terms: Not Available to Industry
Depositor comments: Target binding site: TTCGCTGCCTGGTTGTGG It is strongly recommended that users perform a diagnostic digest to verify this plasmid prior to use. For example, a double digest of the plasmid with BamHI and KpnI should result in two bands at 2.2kb and 5.9kb.
How to cite: TAL2401 was a gift from Keith Joung (Addgene plasmid # 36804 ; http://n2t.net/addgene:36804 ; RRID:Addgene_36804)
